Addgene plasmid #158391: PRExpress-Bxb1-hsp70pA
Purpose: heat shock inducible Bxb1 integrase for drosophila melanogaster
Depositing lab: Michael Elowitz. Depositing organization: California Institute of Technology. Publication: Imaging cell lineage with a synthetic digital recording system. Chow KK, Budde MW, Granados AA, Cabrera M, Yoon S, Cho S, Huang TH, Koulena N, Frieda KL, Cai L, Lois C, Elowitz MB. Science. 2021 Apr 9;372(6538). pii: 372/6538/eabb3099. doi: 10.1126/science.abb3099. PubMed 33833095.
Backbone
  Vector backbone: pRE-express
  Vector type: Insect Expression
Growth in bacteria
  Bacterial resistance: Ampicillin, 100 μg/mL
  Growth temperature: 37°C
  Growth strain: DH5alpha
  Copy number: High Copy
Gene/Insert
  Gene/Insert name: Bxb1
  Insert size (bp): 1503
Terms and licenses: Academic/Nonprofit Terms; Industry Terms: Not Available to Industry
How to cite: PRExpress-Bxb1-hsp70pA was a gift from Michael Elowitz (Addgene plasmid # 158391 ; http://n2t.net/addgene:158391 ; RRID:Addgene_158391)
