[The description below was written by a language model from this plasmid's Addgene catalogue record and pLannotate feature annotations shown in this document.]
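Description:
PRExpress-Bxb1-hsp70pA is a Drosophila melanogaster expression and transgenesis plasmid built on the pRE-express backbone, with a full sequence of about 13 kb. It carries a roughly 1.5 kb insert encoding the Bxb1 serine integrase under heat-shock control. In bacteria it is maintained as a high-copy plasmid through a ColE1/pUC-type origin and selected with ampicillin via the β-lactamase gene. An f1 origin and remnants of a pBluescript-like cloning region are also present (lacZα and lacI fragments, lac promoter/operator, T3 and T7 promoters).

The feature table annotates a Drosophila hsp70Bb promoter spanning the sequence origin and, downstream, the hsp70Ab polyadenylation signal. The gap between them is unannotated, but its position and size fit the Bxb1 coding sequence named in the catalogue entry, so integrase transcription should be induced by heat shock. Two gypsy chromatin insulators lie just outside this unit, one after the poly(A) signal and one upstream of the promoter. They are commonly used to buffer a transgene from position effects at its genomic landing site. About 2.4 kb between the upstream insulator and the promoter is also unannotated, and the record does not say what it contains. A φC31 attB site allows site-specific integration into attP docking lines, and the mini-white gene provides an eye-colour marker for identifying transformant flies.

The stated purpose is to supply heat-shock-inducible Bxb1 integrase in flies. The associated publication describes a synthetic digital recording system for imaging cell lineage, which suggests temporally controlled Bxb1 activity acting on recombinase target arrays. The record itself gives no details of those targets.
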