Features (pLannotate 1.2.2; 18 found; start..end, strand, type, name):
   1721..2140    +  polyA_signal   hsp70 poly(A): polyadenlyation signal from the Drosophila melanogaster hsp70Ab gene
   2155..2540    -  protein_bind   gypsy insulator: chromatin insulator from Drosophila Su(Hw), CP190, and Mod(mdg4)67.2
   2540..2558    +  misc_feature   MCS (fragment): pUC18/19 multiple cloning site
   2580..6699    -  gene           mini-white: white; This modified version of the white gene lacks part of the first intron.
   6724..6742    -  promoter       T7 promoter: promoter for bacteriophage T7 RNA polymerase
   6745..6902    +  CDS            lacZα (fragment): LacZα fragment of β-galactosidase; lacZ fragment
   6907..7335    +  rep_origin     f1 ori (sequence partly withheld): f1 bacteriophage origin of replication; arrow indicates direction of (+) strand synthesis
   7388..7492    +  promoter       AmpR promoter: bla
   7493..8353    +  CDS            AmpR: β-lactamase; bla; confers resistance to ampicillin, carbenicillin, and related antibiotics
   8524..9112    +  rep_origin     ori: high-copy-number ColE1/pMB1/pBR322/pUC origin of replication
   9295..9387    +  CDS            lacI (fragment): lac repressor; lacI; The lac repressor binds to the lac operator to inhibit transcription in E. coli. This inhibition can be relieved by adding lactose or isopropyl-β-D-thiogalactopyranoside (IPTG).
   9400..9421    +  protein_bind   CAP binding site: CAP binding activates transcription in the presence of cAMP. E. coli catabolite activator protein
   9436..9466    +  promoter       lac promoter: promoter for the E. coli lac operon
   9470..9492    +  protein_bind   lac operator (fragment): The lac repressor binds to the lac operator to inhibit transcription in E. coli. This inhibition can be relieved by adding lactose or isopropyl-β-D-thiogalactopyranoside (IPTG). lac repressor encoded by lacI
   9535..9553    +  promoter       T3 promoter: promoter for bacteriophage T3 RNA polymerase
   9772..9841    -  protein_bind   attB: attB site for the φC31 integrase (Groth et al., 2000) phage φC31 integrase
   9881..10266   -  protein_bind   gypsy insulator: chromatin insulator from Drosophila Su(Hw), CP190, and Mod(mdg4)67.2
  12727..162     +  promoter       hsp70 promoter (across the origin): Drosophila melanogaster hsp70Bb promoter
>Addgene plasmid #158391 | PRExpress-Bxb1-hsp70pA | addgene full sequence | sequence record 323782 | Addgene NGS Result
GAAAGCTAAGCAAATAAACAAGCGCAGCTGAACAAGCTAAACAATCTGCAGTAAAGTGCAAGTTAAAGTG
AATCAATTAAAAGTAACCAGCAACCAAGTAAATCAACTGCAACTACTGAAATCTGCCAAGAAGTAATTAT
TGAATACAAGAAGAGAACTCTGAATAGGGAATTGGGAATTCAATTACAAATTATATAACAAAATGCGAGC
CCTGGTCGTCATCCGTTTGTCCCGTGTCACCGATGCTACGACGTCCCCGGAGCGTCAGCTGGAGTCGTGC
CAGCAGCTCTGCGCCCAGCGCGGCTGGGATGTCGTCGGAGTGGCTGAGGATCTGGATGTCTCCGGAGCTG
TCGATCCGTTCGATCGTAAGCGCCGTCCAAACCTGGCCCGTTGGCTGGCTTTCGAGGAGCAACCGTTCGA
TGTGATCGTGGCTTACCGTGTCGACCGTTTGACCCGATCGATTCGTCATCTGCAGCAGCTGGTCCACTGG
GCTGAGGATCACAAGAAGTTGGTCGTCTCCGCTACCGAAGCTCACTTCGATACGACCACGCCATTCGCTG
CTGTCGTGATCGCTCTCATGGGAACGGTGGCTCAGATGGAATTGGAGGCTATCAAAGAGCGTAACCGTAG
CGCTGCCCATTTCAACATTCGTGCCGGAAAGTACCGTGGAAGCTTGCCACCGTGGGGTTACTTGCCAACG
CGTGTGGATGGAGAGTGGCGTCTGTTGGTCGATCCGGTGCAGCGTGAGCGTATTCTGGAGGTCTACCACC
GTGTCGTGGATAACCACGAGCCGTTGCACTTGGTGGCTCACGATTTGAACCAGCGTGGAATTCTGAGCCC
GAAGGATTACTTCGCTCAGTTGCAGGGACGTGAGCCGCAGGGACGTGCTTGGTCGGCTACCGCCTTGAAG
CGTAGCTTGATCTCCGAGGCTATGTTGGGATACGCTACCTTGAACGGAAAGACCGTGCGTGATGATGATG
GAGCTCCGTTGGTGCGTGCTGAGCCGATCTTGACGCGTGAGCAGTTGGAGGCTCTGCGCGCCGAGTTGGT
GAAGACCGATCGTACCAAGCCGGCTGTGAGCACCCCGAGCCTGTTGCTGCGTGTGTTGTTCTGCGCTGTG
TGCGGAGAGCCCGCTTACAAGTTCGCTGGAGGAGGCCGTAAGCACCCGCGTTACCGTTGCCGTTCCATGG
GATTCCCGAAGCACTGCGGAAACGGAACCGTCGCTATGGCCGAGTGGGATGCTTTCTGCGAGGAGCAGGT
GCTGGATCTGTTGGGAGACGCTGAGCGTCTGGAGAAGGTCTGGGTCGCTGGCTCCGATGCTGCCGTGGAG
TTGGCTGAGTTGAACGCTGAGTTGGTGGATTTGACGAGCTTGATTGGAAGCCCGGCTTACCGCGCCGGCA
GCCCGCAGCGTGAGGCTCTGGATGCTCGTATCGAGGCTCTGGCCGCTCGTCAGGAGGAGTTGGAGGGACT
GGAGGCTCGCCCGTCCGGATGGGAGTGGCGTGAGACCGGACAGCGTTTCGGAGATTGGTGGCGTGAGCAG
GATACCGCTGCTAAGAACACCTGGTTGCGTAGCATGAACGTGCGTCTGACCTTCGATGTCCGTGGAGGAT
TGACCCGTACCATCGATTTCGGAGATCTGCAGGAGTACGAGCAGCACTTGCGTCTGGGCAGCGTGGTCGA
GCGTTTGCACACCGGAATGAGCTAAGGATCCGTCGACTAAGGCCAAAGAGTCTAATTTTTGTTCATCAAT
GGGTTATAACATATGGGTTATATTATAAGTTTGTTTTAAGTTTTTGAGACTGATAAGAATGTTTCGATCG
AATATTCCATAGAACAACAATAGTATTACCTAATTACCAAGTCTTAATTTAGCAAAAATGTTATTGCTTA
TAGAAAAAATAAATTATTTATTTGAAATTTAAAGTCAACTTGTCATTTAATGTCTTGTAGACTTTTGAAA
GTCTTACGATACAATTAGTATCTAATATACATGGGTTCATTCTACATTCTATATTAGTGATGATTTCTTT
AGCTAGTAATACATTTTAATTATATTCGGCTTTGATGATTTTCTGATTTTTTCCGAACGGATTTTCGTAG
ACCCTTTCGATCTCATAATGGCTCATTTTATTGCGATGGATCAGGAGCGGCCGCAATTGATCGGCTAAAT
GGTATGGCAAGAAAAGGTATGCAATATAATAATCTTTTATTGGGTATGCAACGAAAATTTGTTTCGTCAA
CGTATGCAATATTTTTTATTAAAAGAGGGTATGCAATGTATTTTATTAAAAACGGGTATGCAATATAATA
ATCTTTTATTGGGTATGCAACGAAAATTTGTTTCGTCAAAGTATGCAATATTTTTTATTAAAAGAGGGTA
TGCAATGTATTTTATTAAAAACGGGTATGCAATAAAAAATTATTTGGTTTCTCTAAAAAGTATGCAGCAC
TTATTTTTTGATAAGGTATGCAACAAAATTTTACTTTGCCGAAAATATGCAATGTTTTTGCGAATAAATT
CAACGCACACTTATTACGTGACCTGCAGGCATGCAAGCATTTAAATCCTAAGCTCTAGCCTAGTTCCAGT
GAAATCCAAGCATTTTCTAAATTAAATGTATTCTTATTATTATAGTTGTTATTTTTGATATATATAAACA
ACACTATTATGCCCACCATTTTTTTGAGATGCATCTACACAAGGAACAAACACTGGATGTCACTTTCAGT
TCAAATTGTAACGCTAATCACTCCGAACAGGTCACAAAAAATTACCTTAAAAAGTCATAATATTAAATTA
GAATAAATATAGCTGTGAGGGAAATATATACAAATATATTGGAGCAAATAAATTGTACATACAAATATTT
ATTACTAATTTCTATTGAGACGAAATGAACCACTCGGAACCATTTGAGCGAACCGAATCGCGCGGAACTA
ACGACAGTCGCTCCAAGGTCGTCGAACAAAAGGTGAATGTGTTGCGGAGAGCGGGTGGGAGACAGCGAAA
GAGCAACTACGAAACGTGGTGTGGTGGAGGTGAATTATGAAGAGGGCGCGCGATTTGAAAAGTATGTATA
TAAAAAATATATCCCGGTGTTTTATGTAGCGATAAACGAGTTTTTGATGTAAGGTATGCAGGTGTGTAAG
TCTTTTGGTTAGAAGACAAATCCAAAGTCTACTTGTGGGGATGTTCGAAGGGGAAATACTTGTATTCTAT
AGGTCATATCTTGTTTTTATTGGCACAAATATAATTACATTAGCTTTTTGAGGGGGCAATAAACAGTAAA
CACGATGGTAATAATGGTAAAAAAAAAAAACAAGCAGTTATTTCGGATATATGTCGGCTACTCCTTGCGT
CGGGCCCGAAGTCTTAGAGCCAGATATGCGAGCACCCGGAAGCTCACGATGAGAATGGCCAGACCCACGT
AGTCCAGCGGCAGATCGGCGGCGGAGAAGTTAAGCGTCTCCAGGATGACCTTGCCCGAACTGGGGCACGT
GGTGTTCGACGATGTGCAGCTAATTTCGCCCGGCTCCACGTCCGCCCATTGGTTAATCAGCAGACCCTCG
TTGGCGTAACGGAACCATGAGAGGTACGACAACCATTTGAGGTATACTGGCACCGAGCCCGAGTTCAAGA
AGAAGCCGCCAAAGAGCAGGAATGGTATGATAACCGGCGGACCCACAGACAGCGCCATCGAGGTCGAGGA
GCTGGCGCAGGATATTAGATATCCGAAGGACGTTGACACATTGGCCACCAGAGTGACCAGCGCCAGGCAG
TTGAAGAAGTGCAGCACTCCGGCCCGCAGTCCGATCATCGGATAGGCAATCGCCGTGAAGACCAGTGGCA
CTGTGAGAAAAAGCGGCAATTCGGCAATCGTTTTGCCCAGAAAGTATGTGTCACAGCGATAAAGTCGACT
TCGGGCCTCCCTCATAAAAACTGGCAGCTCTGAGGTGAACACCTAAATCGAATCGATTCATTAGAAAGTT
AGTAAATTATTGAAATGCAAATGTATTCTAAACATGACTTACATTTATCGTGGCAAAGACGTTTTGAAAG
GTCATGTTGGTCAGGAAGAGGAAGATGGCTCCGTTGATATTCATCACACCCACTTGCGTGAGTTGTTGGC
CCAAAAAGATGAGGCCAATCAAGATGGCAACCATCTGCAAATTAAAATGTTACTCGCATCTCATTAATAT
TCGCGAGTTAAATGAAATTTATTTATCTTCTGCAAAACTATAAACTATACATCTCATTGAAAAAAACTAA
GAAGGGTGTGGAATCAGGCAATTCTATCTAAAATCTAGCGAATTTGTTTCCAAGAATTGTAAGCGTTATA
TCATTTGTTTCCACTGGAACCACTCACCGTTGTCTGAATAAGTCGCACTTTTACGAGGAGTGGTTCCTTG
AGCACCGACAGCCAGGATCGCCACAGGACCGCCCGGAACTGCATGAACCAGGTGGCCTTGTAGGTGTACC
CATTCTCCGGCTGCTCCAGTGGCTTCTCCAGATTTTTGGTGGCCAACAACTGCTCCATATCCCGGGCTAC
TTTGCTAATGGCAAAATTGTCGCATATCTTGGCGATCCGATCACGGGACTCGATCTCCCGTCCGGGCACA
ACGGCCAACACCTGTACGTAAAAGTCCGCCGGATTGTAGTTGGTAGGACACTGGGCACCCACGCTGGATA
GGAGTTGAGATGTTATGTAATACTAGATACCCTTAATAAACACATCGAACTCACTAGGAAAAGAAGTCGA
CGGCTTCGCTGGGAGTGCCCAAGAAAGCTACCCTGCCCTCGGCCATCAGAAGGATCTTGTCAAAGAGCTC
AAACAGCTCGGAAGACGGCTGATGAATGGTCAGGATGACGGTCTTGCCCTTCTGCGACAGCTTCTTCAGC
ACCTGGACGACGCTGTGGGCGGTAAAGGAGTCCAGTCCGGAGGTGGGCTCATCGCAGATCAGAAGCGGCG
GATCGGTTAGAGCCTCGGAGGCGAATGCCAGACGCTTCCTTTCTCCGCCGGACAGACCTTTCACCCTGCC
GGGCACACCGATGATCGTGTGCTGACATTTGCTGAGCGAAAGCTCCTGGATCACCTGATCCACGCGGGCC
ACTCGCTGCCGATAGGTCAGATGTCGTGGCATCCGCACCATGGCTTGGAAAATCAGGTGTTCCCTGGCCG
TTAGGGAGCCGATAAAGAGGTCATCCTGCTGGACATAGGCGCACCTGGCCTGCATCTCCTTGGCGTCCAC
AGGTTGGCCATTGAGCAGTCGCATCCCGGATGGCGATACTTGGATGCCCTGCGGCGATCGAAAGGCAAGG
GCATTCAGCAGGGTCGTCTTTCCGGCACCGGAACTGCCCATCACGGCCAAAAGTTCGCCCGGATAGGCCA
CGCCGCAAACTGAGTTTCAAATTGGTAATTGGACCCTTTATTAAGATTTCACACAGATCAGCCGACTGCG
AATAGAAACTCACCGTTCTTGAGCAAATGTTTCCTGGGCGCCGGTATGTGTCGCTCGTTGCAGAATAGTC
CGCGTGTCCGGTTGACCAGCTGCCGCCATCCGGAGCCCGGCTGATTGACCGCCCCAAAGATGTCCATATT
GTGCCAGGCATAGGTGAGGTTCTCGGCTAGTTGGCCGCTCCCTGAACCGGAGTCCTCCGGCGGACTGGGT
GGCCGGAGCGTGCCGTAGTTTTTGGCCTGCCCGAAGCCCTGGTTAATGCAGCTCTGCGAAGCCGCTCCGC
TGTCACCCTGCAATGATAGGGGATCTCAAATATCAACTACAAGCGTTATGCTCATCTAACCCCGAACAAA
AAGTACCCCGAAGTATCCTACGAAGTAGGTTTATACTTTTATTTATTTTTTGTGCATCTAGGATCAGCTT
AAAATATCTGGTTGTTATATTTTTTGTAAAAAAGAATATAGTCGAAAATGAATGCCTTTAGATGTCTTGA
TCATGATATGATCTCAAAAATTGTCTTATATAGCGAGAACAGCTACCAGAATAATCTGTTTCGTGTCACT
ATTTGTTTGTGCAATTGCGGTTTGGGATTTTTGTGGGTCGCAGTTCTCACGCCGCAGACAATTTGATGTT
GCAATCGCAGTTCCTATAGATCAAGTGAACTTAAGATGTATGCACATGTACTACTCACATTGTTCAGATG
CTCGGCAGATGGGTGTTTGCTGCCTCCGCGAATTAATAGCTCCTGATCCTCTTGGCCCATTGCCGGGATT
TTTCACACTTTCCCCTGCTTACCCACCCAAAACCAATCACCACCCCAATCACTCAAAAAACAAACAAAAA
TAAGAAGCGAGAGGAGTTTTGGCACAGCACTTTGTGTTTAATTGATGGCGTAAACCGCTTGGAGCTTCGT
CACGAAACCGCTGACAAAATGCAACTGAAGGCGGACATTGACGCTACGTAACGCTACAAACGGTGGCGAA
AGAGATAGCGGACGCAGCGGCGAAAGAGACGGCGATATTTCTGTGGACAGAGAAGGAGGCAAACAGCGCT
GACTTTGAGTGGAATGTCATTTTGAGTGAGAGGTAATCGAAAGAACCTGGTACATCAAATACCCTTGGAT
CGAAGTAAATTTAAAACTGATCAGATAAGTTCAATGATATCCAGTGCAGTAAAAAAAAAAAATGTTTTTT
TTATCTACTTTCCGCAAAAATGGGTTTTATTAACTTACATACATACTAGGGGCCCGGTACGTACCCAATT
CGCCCTATAGTGAGTCGTATTACAATTCACTGGCCGTCGTTTTACAACGTCGTGACTGGGAAAACCCTGG
CGTTACCCAACTTAATCGCCTTGCAGCACATCCCCCTTTCGCCAGCTGGCGTAATAGCGAAGAGGCCCGC
ACCGATCGCCCTTCCCAACAGTTGCGCAGCCTGAATGGCGAATGGG
[124 nt withheld, positions 6907-7030]
C
[91 nt withheld, positions 7032-7122]
A
[49 nt withheld, positions 7124-7172]
CCTTTGACGTTGGAGTCCACGTTCTTT
[37 nt withheld, positions 7200-7236]
ACCCTATCTCGGTCTATTCTTTTGATTTATAAGGGATTTTGCCGATTTCGGCCTATTGGTTAAAAAATGA
GCTGATTTAACAAAAATTTAACGCGAATTTTAACAAAATATTAACGCTTACAATTTAGGTGGCACTTTTC
GGGGAAATGTGCGCGGAACCCCTATTTGTTTATTTTTCTAAATACATTCAAATATGTATCCGCTCATGAG
ACAATAACCCTGATAAATGCTTCAATAATATTGAAAAAGGAAGAGTATGAGTATTCAACATTTCCGTGTC
GCCCTTATTCCCTTTTTTGCGGCATTTTGCCTTCCTGTTTTTGCTCACCCAGAAACGCTGGTGAAAGTAA
AAGATGCTGAAGATCAGTTGGGTGCACGAGTGGGTTACATCGAACTGGATCTCAACAGCGGTAAGATCCT
TGAGAGTTTTCGCCCCGAAGAACGTTTTCCAATGATGAGCACTTTTAAAGTTCTGCTATGTGGCGCGGTA
TTATCCCGTATTGACGCCGGGCAAGAGCAACTCGGTCGCCGCATACACTATTCTCAGAATGACTTGGTTG
AGTACTCACCAGTCACAGAAAAGCATCTTACGGATGGCATGACAGTAAGAGAATTATGCAGTGCTGCCAT
AACCATGAGTGATAACACTGCGGCCAACTTACTTCTGACAACGATCGGAGGACCGAAGGAGCTAACCGCT
TTTTTGCACAACATGGGGGATCATGTAACTCGCCTTGATCGTTGGGAACCGGAGCTGAATGAAGCCATAC
CAAACGACGAGCGTGACACCACGATGCCTGTAGCAATGGCAACAACGTTGCGCAAACTATTAACTGGCGA
ACTACTTACTCTAGCTTCCCGGCAACAATTAATAGACTGGATGGAGGCGGATAAAGTTGCAGGACCACTT
CTGCGCTCGGCCCTTCCGGCTGGCTGGTTTATTGCTGATAAATCTGGAGCCGGTGAGCGTGGGTCTCGCG
GTATCATTGCAGCACTGGGGCCAGATGGTAAGCCCTCCCGTATCGTAGTTATCTACACGACGGGGAGTCA
GGCAACTATGGATGAACGAAATAGACAGATCGCTGAGATAGGTGCCTCACTGATTAAGCATTGGTAACTG
TCAGACCAAGTTTACTCATATATACTTTAGATTGATTTAAAACTTCATTTTTAATTTAAAAGGATCTAGG
TGAAGATCCTTTTTGATAATCTCATGACCAAAATCCCTTAACGTGAGTTTTCGTTCCACTGAGCGTCAGA
CCCCGTAGAAAAGATCAAAGGATCTTCTTGAGATCCTTTTTTTCTGCGCGTAATCTGCTGCTTGCAAACA
AAAAAACCACCGCTACCAGCGGTGGTTTGTTTGCCGGATCAAGAGCTACCAACTCTTTTTCCGAAGGTAA
CTGGCTTCAGCAGAGCGCAGATACCAAATACTGTTCTTCTAGTGTAGCCGTAGTTAGGCCACCACTTCAA
GAACTCTGTAGCACCGCCTACATACCTCGCTCTGCTAATCCTGTTACCAGTGGCTGCTGCCAGTGGCGAT
AAGTCGTGTCTTACCGGGTTGGACTCAAGACGATAGTTACCGGATAAGGCGCAGCGGTCGGGCTGAACGG
GGGGTTCGTGCACACAGCCCAGCTTGGAGCGAACGACCTACACCGAACTGAGATACCTACAGCGTGAGCT
ATGAGAAAGCGCCACGCTTCCCGAAGGGAGAAAGGCGGACAGGTATCCGGTAAGCGGCAGGGTCGGAACA
GGAGAGCGCACGAGGGAGCTTCCAGGGGGAAACGCCTGGTATCTTTATAGTCCTGTCGGGTTTCGCCACC
TCTGACTTGAGCGTCGATTTTTGTGATGCTCGTCAGGGGGGCGGAGCCTATGGAAAAACGCCAGCAACGC
GGCCTTTTTACGGTTCCTGGCCTTTTGCTGGCCTTTTGCTCACATGTTCTTTCCTGCGTTATCCCCTGAT
TCTGTGGATAACCGTATTACCGCCTTTGAGTGAGCTGATACCGCTCGCCGCAGCCGAACGACCGAGCGCA
GCGAGTCAGTGAGCGAGGAAGCGGAAGAGCGCCCAATACGCAAACCGCCTCTCCCCGCGCGTTGGCCGAT
TCATTAATGCAGCTGGCACGACAGGTTTCCCGACTGGAAAGCGGGCAGTGAGCGCAACGCAATTAATGTG
AGTTAGCTCACTCATTAGGCACCCCAGGCTTTACACTTTATGCTTCCGGCTCGTATGTTGTGTGGAATTG
TGAGCGGATAACAATTTCACACAGGAAACAGCTATGACCATGATTACGCCAAGCTCGAAATTAACCCTCA
CTAAAGGGAACAAAAGCTGGCTAGAACTAGTGTCGACATGCCCGCCGTGACCGTCGAGAACCCGCTGACG
CTGCCCCGCGTATCCGCACCCGCCGACGCCGTCGCACGTCCCGTGCTCACCGTGACCACCGCGCCCAGCG
GTTTCGAGGGCGAGGGCTTCCCGGTGCGCCGCGCGTTCGCCGGGATCAACTACCGCCACCTCGACCCGTT
CATCATGATGGACCAGATGGGTGAGGTGGAGTACGCGCCCGGGGAGCCCAAGGGCACGCCCTGGCACCCG
CACCGCGGCTTCGAGACCGTGACCTACATCGTCGACACTAGTGGATCTAAGCTTAATTGATCGGCTAAAT
GGTATGGCAAGAAAAGGTATGCAATATAATAATCTTTTATTGGGTATGCAACGAAAATTTGTTTCGTCAA
CGTATGCAATATTTTTTATTAAAAGAGGGTATGCAATGTATTTTATTAAAAACGGGTATGCAATATAATA
ATCTTTTATTGGGTATGCAACGAAAATTTGTTTCGTCAAAGTATGCAATATTTTTTATTAAAAGAGGGTA
TGCAATGTATTTTATTAAAAACGGGTATGCAATAAAAAATTATTTGGTTTCTCTAAAAAGTATGCAGCAC
TTATTTTTTGATAAGGTATGCAACAAAATTTTACTTTGCCGAAAATATGCAATGTTTTTGCGAATAAATT
CAACGCACACTTATTACGTGAGGTACCTACTAGTGCCATTGCTACAGGCATCGTTGCCCGACATTTTGCC
CTCCGGTTCCCAACGATCAACTGCAGAGGCAGCGACTGCGCCGCGACTGCGGAGAGAGGGAGAGATACGG
TTAGCCTTCTCGCTCGGATCGCTCTCGCTTTACGGCGCAGCCATTATGGTGCGCGTAGTCTTATCTGTAT
CTCGCTCTTACGCACGTCAGACTTGGAATAGCCCTCTCTCTTTTTGAGTTATCGGCACTTTGGTTCTGCC
GTTATGGCGGCATCGTGGTGTCACGCTCTATATAAACATGGACCGCAGTTTGAGCTAGTGCCATTGCTAC
AGGCATCGTTGCCCGACATTTTGCCCTCCGGTTCCCAACGATCAACTGCAGAGGCAGCGACTGCGCCGCG
ACTGCGGAGAGAGGGAGAGATACGGTTAGCCTTCTCGCTCGGATCGCTCTCGCTTTACGGCGCAGCCATT
ATGGTGCGCGTAGTCTTATCTGTATCTCGCTCTTACGCACGTCAGACTTGGAATAGCCCTCTCTCTTTTT
GAGTTATCGGCACTTTGGTTCTGCCGTTATGGCGGCATCGTGGTGTCACGCTCTATATAAACATGGACCG
CAGTTTGAGCTAGTGCCATTGCTACAGGCATCGTTGCCCGACATTTTGCCCTCCGGTTCCCAACGATCAA
CTGCAGAGGCAGCGACTGCGCCGCGACTGCGGAGAGAGGGAGAGATACGGTTAGCCTTCTCGCTCGGATC
GCTCTCGCTTTACGGCGCAGCCATTATGGTGCGCGTAGTCTTATCTGTATCTCGCTCTTACGCACGTCAG
ACTTGGAATAGCCCTCTCTCTTTTTGAGTTATCGGCACTTTGGTTCTGCCGTTATGGCGGCATCGTGGTG
TCACGCTCTATATAAACATGGACCGCAGTTTGAGCTAGTGCCATTGCTACAGGCATCGTTGCCCGACATT
TTGCCCTCCGGTTCCCAACGATCAACTGCAGAGGCAGCGACTGCGCCGCGACTGCGGAGAGAGGGAGAGA
TACGGTTAGCCTTCTCGCTCGGATCGCTCTCGCTTTACGGCGCAGCCATTATGGTGCGCGTAGTCTTATC
TGTATCTCGCTCTTACGCACGTCAGACTTGGAATAGCCCTCTCTCTTTTTGAGTTATCGGCACTTTGGTT
CTGCCGTTATGGCGGCATCGTGGTGTCACGCTCTATATAAACATGGACCGCAGTTTGAGCTAGTGCCATT
GCTACAGGCATCGTTGCCCGACATTTTGCCCTCCGGTTCCCAACGATCAACTGCAGAGGCAGCGACTGCG
CCGCGACTGCGGAGAGAGGGAGAGATACGGTTAGCCTTCTCGCTCGGATCGCTCTCGCTTTACGGCGCAG
CCATTATGGTGCGCGTAGTCTTATCTGTATCTCGCTCTTACGCACGTCAGACTTGGAATAGCCCTCTCTC
TTTTTGAGTTATCGGCACTTTGGTTCTGCCGTTATGGCGGCATCGTGGTGTCACGCTCTATATAAACATG
GACCGCAGTTTGAGCTAGTGCCATTGCTACAGGCATCGTTGCCCGACATTTTGCCCTCCGGTTCCCAACG
ATCAACTGCAGAGGCAGCGACTGCGCCGCGACTGCGGAGAGAGGGAGAGATACGGTTAGCCTTCTCGCTC
GGATCGCTCTCGCTTTACGGCGCAGCCATTATGGTGCGCGTAGTCTTATCTGTATCTCGCTCTTACGCAC
GTCAGACTTGGAATAGCCCTCTCTCTTTTTGAGTTATCGGCACTTTGGTTCTGCCGTTATGGCGGCATCG
TGGTGTCACGCTCTATATAAACATGGACCGCAGTTTGAGCTAGTGCCATTGCTACAGGCATCGTTGCCCG
ACATTTTGCCCTCCGGTTCCCAACGATCAACTGCAGAGGCAGCGACTGCGCCGCGACTGCGGAGAGAGGG
AGAGATACGGTTAGCCTTCTCGCTCGGATCGCTCTCGCTTTACGGCGCAGCCATTATGGTGCGCGTAGTC
TTATCTGTATCTCGCTCTTACGCACGTCAGACTTGGAATAGCCCTCTCTCTTTTTGAGTTATCGGCACTT
TGGTTCTGCCGTTATGGCGGCATCGTGGTGTCACGCTCTATATAAACATGGACCGCAGTTTGAGCTAGTG
CCATTGCTACAGGCATCGTTGCCCGACATTTTGCCCTCCGGTTCCCAACGATCAACTGCAGAGGCAGCGA
CTGCGCCGCGACTGCGGAGAGAGGGAGAGATACGGTTAGCCTTCTCGCTCGGATCGCTCTCGCTTTACGG
CGCAGCCATTATGGTGCGCGTAGTCTTATCTGTATCTCGCTCTTACGCACGTCAGACTTGGAATAGCCCT
CTCTCTTTTTGAGTTATCGGCACTTTGGTTCTGCCGTTATGGCGGCATCGTGGTGTCACGCTCTATATAA
ACATGGACCGCAGTTTGAGCTAGCAGATCTCTAGAATCCCAAAACAAACTGGTTATTGTGGTAGGTCATT
TGTTTGGCAGAAAGAAAACTCGAGAAATTTCTCTGGCCGTTATTCGTTATTCTCTCTTTTCTTTTTGGGT
CTCTCCCTCTCTGCACTAATGCTCTCTCACTCTGTCACACAGTAAACGGCATACTGCTCTCGTTGGTTCG
AGAGAGCGCGCCTCGAATGTTCGCGAAAAGAGCGCCGGAGTATAAATAGAGGCGCTTCGTCTACGGAGCG
ACAATTCAATTCAAACAAGCAAAGTGAACACGTCGCTAAGC
